Addgene plasmid #15657: HybridI-IRES-tauGFP LNL TV
Depositing lab: Peter Mombaerts. Depositing organization: Rockefeller University. Publication: A contextual model for axonal sorting into glomeruli in the mouse olfactory system. Feinstein P, Mombaerts P. Cell. 2004 Jun 11. 117(6):817-31. 10.1016/j.cell.2004.05.011 PubMed 15186781.
Backbone
  Vector backbone: pBS
  Backbone size w/o insert (bp): 3000
  Vector type: high copy number
Growth in bacteria
  Bacterial resistance: Ampicillin, 100 μg/mL
  Growth temperature: 37°C
  Growth strain: DH5alpha
  Copy number: High Copy
Gene/Insert
  Gene/Insert name: HybridI-IRES-tauGFP LNL TV
  Species: M. musculus (mouse)
  Insert size (bp): 13600
  Cloning method: Restriction Enzyme
  Sequencing primers: 5′ M13; 3′ reverse
Terms and licenses: Academic/Nonprofit Terms; Industry Terms: Not Available to Industry
Depositor comments: The mouse strain that was derived from this plasmid is available from The Jackson Laboratory: http://jaxmice.jax.org/strain/006623.html
How to cite: HybridI-IRES-tauGFP LNL TV was a gift from Peter Mombaerts (Addgene plasmid # 15657 ; http://n2t.net/addgene:15657 ; RRID:Addgene_15657)
