[The description below was written by a language model from this plasmid's Addgene catalogue record.]
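Description:
HybridI-IRES-tauGFP LNL TV is a mouse gene-targeting vector built in the pBS (pBluescript-type) cloning backbone, a high-copy bacterial plasmid of about 3 kb that is propagated in E. coli under ampicillin selection. It carries a large mouse-derived insert of roughly 13.6 kb that was assembled by restriction cloning. No feature table is available for this entry, so the arrangement of the insert can only be inferred from the construct name and the associated study.

The name indicates three functional parts. "HybridI" appears to denote a hybrid coding sequence. Because the associated work concerns axonal sorting into glomeruli in the mouse olfactory system, it is probably a chimeric odorant receptor, but the record does not say which sequences were combined or which locus is targeted. "IRES-tauGFP" indicates an internal ribosome entry site followed by a tau–GFP fusion reporter. This would allow bicistronic translation, so that cells expressing the hybrid gene also produce an axon-labelling fluorescent marker useful for tracing projections. "LNL" conventionally stands for a loxP-neo-loxP cassette, a neomycin-resistance marker for selecting targeted embryonic stem cells that Cre recombinase can later excise. "TV" stands for targeting vector, which implies that genomic homology arms make up much of the insert. The arms, the promoter driving neo and any negative selection marker are not described.

The depositor notes that a mouse strain derived from this plasmid exists, consistent with its use for homologous recombination in embryonic stem cells to generate a knock-in line.
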