>Addgene plasmid #15657 | HybridI-IRES-tauGFP LNL TV | addgene partial sequence | sequence record 22121 | 15657 with 1001A (AAG GCC TCT GAA ACC CTA AG)
TGTGCCACAGCCAGAATAGCTCAGCAAGTGTCAAATGCAGAAAACCAGCTCTCCAAGCAGGGCAAGAACA
GCCATTCACAAACTCCTTCTCTCCCACCACACAGGCTTCCCACCCAGACACAATGACTGCAGAGAATCAA
TCTACAGTGACAGAGTTTATCCTCGGGGGGCTAACTAACAGGCCAGAGCTCCAGCTACCCCTCTTCCTCC
TCTTTCTGGGGATCTACGTAGTCACCATGGTAGGAAACCTGGGCATGATCACCTTGATTGGACTCAACTC
ACAGCTTCACACCCCCATGTACTTCTTCCTCAGTAACCTGTCACTCGTGGATCTCTGCTACTCCTCTGTC
ATTACCCCTAAAATGCTCATCAACTTTGTGTCCCAAAGAAACCTCATCTCCTATGTGGGATGCATGTCTC
AGCTATACTTCTTCCTGGTTTTCGTCATTGCTGAGTGTTACATGCTCACTGTGATGGCCTATGACCGCTA
TGTGGCCATCTGTCAACCCTTGCTTTATAACATCATCATGTCTCCTGCCCTCTGCTCTCTGCTGGTGGCT
TTTGTCTATGCCGTAGGACTCATCGGTTCAACAATTGAGACTGGCCTCATGTTTAAATTAAACTATTGTG
AGGACCT
